>Addgene plasmid #72630 | pSG5-BALF5 | addgene partial sequence | sequence record 134429 | T7 5'-TAATACGACTCACTATAGGG-3'
ATGTCTGGGGGACTCTTCTATAACCCTTTCCTAAGACCTAATAAAGGCCTTCTGAAAAAGCCTGACAAGG
AGTACCTGCGTCTCATTCCCAAGTGTTTCCAGACACCAGGCGCCGCAGGGGTGGTGGATGTGCGGGGGCC
TCAGCCCCCCCTGTGCTTCTACCAAGACTCCCTGACGGTGGTGGGGGGTGACGAGGATGGAAAGGGCATG
TGGTGGCGCCAGCGTGCCCAAGAGGGCACGGCAAGGCCGGAGGCAGACACCCACGGAAGCCCTCTGGACT
TCCATGTCTACGACATACTCGAGACGGTGTACACGCACGAGAAATGCGCCGTCATTCCATCGGATAAACA
GGGGTATGTGGTGCCATGTGGCATCGTCATCAAGCTACTGGGCCGGCGCAAGGCCGATGGGGCCAGCGTG
TGTGTGAACGTGTTTGGGCAGCAGGCCTACTTCTACGCCAGCGCGCCTCAGGGTCTGGACGTGGAGTTTG
CAGTCCTCAGCGCCCTCAAGGCCAGCACCTTCGACCGCAGGACCCCCTGCCGGGTCTCGGTGGAGAAGGT
CACGCGCCGTTCCATTATGGGCTACGGCAACCATGCCGGCGACTACCACAAGATCACCCTCTCCCATCCC
AACAGTGTGTGTCACGTGGCCACGTGGCTGCAAGACAAGCACGGGTGTCGGATCTTTGAGGCCAACGTGG
ATGCCACGCGCCGCTTTGTCCTGGACAATGACTTTGTCACCTTTAGCTGGTACAGCTGCCGCCGCGCCAT
CCCCCGCCTCCAGCACCGGGACTCGTACGCCGAGCTCGAGTACGACTGTGAGGTGGGCGACCTCTCGGTC
CGGCGTGAAGACAGCTCCTGGCC
