>Addgene plasmid #72630 | pSG5-BALF5 | addgene partial sequence | sequence record 134430 | SV40pA-R 5'-GAAATTTGTGATGCTATTGC-3'
AGTTCTGCTTTATAAGATCTAAGCTTTTAGAATGGTGGCCGGGCTGTAAAATTCTGGAGGACGGAGAGGG
CGGCCCCGGAGTTGTTATCAAAGAGGCACTGGAGGATGTTGGCCGCTCCTTGGAGCAGCTTGTCGAAATA
ATGATCCACGGCCACGGGAACGCCGTGCCGCTCGGCGTAGGCCGGGTCCTCGGCCATCTCCGTCTTTCTC
GCCCCCTTCACTCCCCCCTTGGGCTCCACAAAGACGTACTGGATGCGGTCGTGGATCTGGGGCAGTTCCT
CGTTGCGCTCGACGAACTTCTGGTAGACGGCCAGGTGAGGCATCTGGGTGCTCTTGTAGGCTGAGAGCTT
GCGGCTGAGCTCCGTTGAAAAGCAGAGCTCCCCCATGGGGACCCTGCCTTCACGGAGGTCTGTGTAGGCC
TGGTTTAGGATGTCAATGACGGGCAAAAAGCCCACAGGTAGCCCTTGTGTAAATGACTCTTGGAAGGGCC
GGTGGGAGAGGAGGCTGGCCGCCTCCTTTACCCGGGCATCCGCCAGCACCAGGTCAAGCACGCGCCGGCA
GCGTGTCTGCACAAACTTGCAGGCCGTCTTCCGGACGAGCTCCACCCCCTTCATCAGGGTCTTGCCGTCC
GTCAGCACCCCCACATATCTCTTCTTTGTAATCAGCATCAGGCAGGAGAAGGTCTTCTCGGCCTCCAGGG
AGATGGGGGCCACAAACAGGCTCCGGGTGGTGTGGGCGGCCAGGGCATCGGCAA
