[The description below was written by a language model from this plasmid's Addgene catalogue record.]
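Description:
pSG5-BALF5 is a mammalian expression plasmid that carries the Epstein-Barr virus BALF5 open reading frame, which encodes the catalytic subunit of the viral DNA polymerase. It is built on the Stratagene pSG5 backbone (about 4.2 kb), here modified to contain an expanded polylinker running from EcoRI through BglII. The roughly 3 kb viral insert was placed between the XbaI and HindIII sites of that polylinker, giving a total size of about 7.2 kb. The plasmid is propagated in E. coli under ampicillin selection; its copy number is not recorded.

The record does not list the regulatory elements individually and no feature table is provided. As generally described, pSG5 drives inserts from the SV40 early promoter, with a rabbit beta-globin intron and an SV40 polyadenylation signal to support expression in transfected mammalian cells. It also carries a T7 promoter upstream of the cloning site, consistent with the T7 primer listed for 5′ sequencing. No epitope tag or reporter is mentioned, so the polymerase appears to be expressed as an untagged protein. The insert is noted to carry a G249S substitration relative to the referenced EBV genome sequence; the record does not say whether this change has any functional consequence.

The stated purpose is expression of the EBV DNA polymerase in mammalian cells. The associated publication concerns a replication function of the Zta transactivator. This suggests use in transient cotransfection assays, where individual EBV lytic replication proteins are supplied from separate plasmids to study viral lytic DNA replication.
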