Addgene plasmid #72630: pSG5-BALF5
Purpose: Mammalian expression vector for Epstein-Barr virus DNA polymerase
Depositing lab: S. Diane Hayward. Depositing organization: Johns Hopkins University and School of Medicine. Publication: A replication function associated with the activation domain of the Epstein-Barr virus Zta transactivator. Sarisky RT, Gao Z, Lieberman PM, Fixman ED, Hayward GS, Hayward SD. J Virol. 1996 Dec;70(12):8340-7. PubMed 8970953.
Backbone
  Vector backbone: pSG5
  Backbone manufacturer: Stratagene
  Backbone size w/o insert (bp): 4184
  Total vector size (bp): 7184
  Modifications to backbone: polylinker EcoRI, Sac1, Kpn1, Sma1, Xma1, BamH1, Xba1, Sal1, Acc1, HincII, Pst1, Sph1, HindIII, BglII
  Vector type: Mammalian Expression
Growth in bacteria
  Bacterial resistance: Ampicillin, 100 μg/mL
  Growth temperature: 37°C
  Growth strain: DH5alpha
  Copy number: Unknown
Gene/Insert
  Gene/Insert name: BALF5 (alt name: DNA polymerase)
  Species: virus
  Insert size (bp): 3000
  Mutation: G249S
  GenBank ID: V01555.2
  Cloning method: Restriction Enzyme; 5′ cloning site Xba1 (unknown if destroyed); 3′ cloning site HindIII (unknown if destroyed)
  Sequencing primers: 5′ T7
Terms and licenses: Academic/Nonprofit Terms; Industry Terms: Not Available to Industry
How to cite: pSG5-BALF5 was a gift from S. Diane Hayward (Addgene plasmid # 72630 ; http://n2t.net/addgene:72630 ; RRID:Addgene_72630)
